Addgene plasmid #126419: PBLO CasX-gRNA
Purpose: E. coli vector for CasX gRNA --- Used for In Vitro Transcription
Depositing lab: Jennifer Doudna. Depositing organization: University of California, Berkeley. Publication: CasX enzymes comprise a distinct family of RNA-guided genome editors. Liu JJ, Orlova N, Oakes BL, Ma E, Spinner HB, Baney KLM, Chuck J, Tan D, Knott GJ, Harrington LB, Al-Shayeb B, Wagner A, Brotzmann J, Staahl BT, Taylor KL, Desmarais J, Nogales E, Doudna JA. Nature. 2019 Feb 4. pii: 10.1038/s41586-019-0908-x. doi: 10.1038/s41586-019-0908-x. PubMed 30718774.
Backbone
  Vector backbone: pBLO
  Vector type: CRISPR ; in vitro transcription
Growth in bacteria
  Bacterial resistance: Ampicillin, 100 μg/mL
  Growth temperature: 37°C
  Growth strain: DH5alpha
  Copy number: Unknown
Gene/Insert
  Gene/Insert name: casX gRNA
  gRNA/shRNA sequence: ACATCTGGCGCGTTTATTCCATTACTTTGGAGCCAGTCCCAGCGACTATGTCGTATGGACGAAGCGCTTATTTATCGGAGAgaaaCCGATAAGTAAAACGCATCAAAG
Terms and licenses: Academic/Nonprofit Terms; Industry Terms: Not Available to Industry
How to cite: PBLO CasX-gRNA was a gift from Jennifer Doudna (Addgene plasmid # 126419 ; http://n2t.net/addgene:126419 ; RRID:Addgene_126419)
