[The description below was written by a language model from this plasmid's Addgene catalogue record and pLannotate feature annotations shown in this document.]
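Description:
PBLO CasX-gRNA is a small (about 2.3 kb) E. coli plasmid on the pBLO backbone that carries the guide RNA for the CRISPR nuclease CasX. It is catalogued as a CRISPR/in vitro transcription vector. It is maintained in bacteria through a high-copy ColE1/pUC-type origin of replication and selected with ampicillin via a β-lactamase (AmpR) gene driven by its native bla promoter. The catalogue lists copy number as unknown, although the annotated origin is of the high-copy class.

The payload is a compact guide RNA expression unit. The annotated sequence opens with the J23119 promoter, a strong constitutive synthetic bacterial promoter from the Registry of Standard Biological Parts, here in the variant modified to end in an SpeI site. About 140 nt downstream lie two fragments of the phage T7 early (T7Te) transcription terminator. The interval between promoter and terminator is not annotated, but it is the likely position of the casX gRNA insert named in the catalogue, so that the guide would be transcribed constitutively in E. coli and terminated at T7Te. A further putative bacterial terminator lies upstream of the promoter region on the opposite strand and probably helps insulate the cassette from read-through transcription.

The stated purpose is to supply the CasX guide RNA sequence for in vitro transcription. No T7 or other phage polymerase promoter is annotated, so the record does not say how the transcription template is produced; the plasmid may simply act as the source from which a template is generated. The record also does not state whether a specific targeting spacer is included or what it would target. The plasmid comes from work characterising CasX enzymes as a distinct family of RNA-guided genome editors.
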