Features (pLannotate 1.2.2; 7 found; start..end, strand, type, name):
      1..35      +  promoter       J23119(SpeI) promoter: bacterial promoter (Registry of Standard Biological Parts BBa J23119) modified to end with an SpeI site
    177..196     +  terminator     T7Te terminator (fragment): phage T7 early transcription terminator
    210..225     +  terminator     T7Te terminator (fragment): phage T7 early transcription terminator
    437..1025    -  rep_origin     ori: high-copy-number ColE1/pMB1/pBR322/pUC origin of replication
   1196..2056    -  CDS            AmpR: β-lactamase; bla; confers resistance to ampicillin, carbenicillin, and related antibiotics
   2057..2161    -  promoter       AmpR promoter: bla
   2251..2294    -  terminator     bacterial terminator: putative bacterial transcription terminator
>Addgene plasmid #126419 | PBLO CasX-gRNA | addgene full sequence | sequence record 245794 | Addgene NGS Result
TTGACAGCTAGCTCAGTCCTAGGTATAATACTAGTACATCTGGCGCGTTTATTCCATTACTTTGGAGCCA
GTCCCAGCGACTATGTCGTATGGACGAAGCGCTTATTTATCGGAGAGAAACCGATAAGTAAAACGCATCA
AAGCTGGAGTTGTCCCAATTCTTCTAGAGTCACACTGGCTCACCTTCGGGTGGGCCCTAGAGTCACACTG
GCTCACCTTCGGGTGTTTCTGCGGGATCCTTACTCGAGTCTAGACTGCAGGCTTCCTCGCTCACTGACTC
GCTGCGCTCGGTCGTTCGGCTGCGGCGAGCGGTATCAGCTCACTCAAAGGCGGTAATACGGTTATCCACA
GAATCAGGGGATAACGCAGGAAAGAACATGTGAGCAAAAGGCCAGCAAAAGGCCAGGAACCGTAAAAAGG
CCGCGTTGCTGGCGTTTTTCCACAGGCTCCGCCCCCCTGACGAGCATCACAAAAATCGACGCTCAAGTCA
GAGGTGGCGAAACCCGACAGGACTATAAAGATACCAGGCGTTTCCCCCTGGAAGCTCCCTCGTGCGCTCT
CCTGTTCCGACCCTGCCGCTTACCGGATACCTGTCCGCCTTTCTCCCTTCGGGAAGCGTGGCGCTTTCTC
ATAGCTCACGCTGTAGGTATCTCAGTTCGGTGTAGGTCGTTCGCTCCAAGCTGGGCTGTGTGCACGAACC
CCCCGTTCAGCCCGACCGCTGCGCCTTATCCGGTAACTATCGTCTTGAGTCCAACCCGGTAAGACACGAC
TTATCGCCACTGGCAGCAGCCACTGGTAACAGGATTAGCAGAGCGAGGTATGTAGGCGGTGCTACAGAGT
TCTTGAAGTGGTGGCCTAACTACGGCTACACTAGAAGAACAGTATTTGGTATCTGCGCTCTGCTGAAGCC
AGTTACCTTCGGAAAAAGAGTTGGTAGCTCTTGATCCGGCAAACAAACCACCGCTGGTAGCGGTGGTTTT
TTTGTTTGCAAGCAGCAGATTACGCGCAGAAAAAAAGGATCTCAAGAAGATCCTTTGATCTTTTCTACGG
GGTCTGACGCTCAGTGGAACGAAAACTCACGTTAAGGGATTTTGGTCATGAGATTATCAAAAAGGATCTT
CACCTAGATCCTTTTAAATTAAAAATGAAGTTTTAAATCAATCTAAAGTATATATGAGTAAACTTGGTCT
GACAGTTACCAATGCTTAATCAGTGAGGCACCTATCTCAGCGATCTGTCTATTTCGTTCATCCATAGTTG
CCTGACTCCCCGTCGTGTAGATAACTACGATACGGGAGGGCTTACCATCTGGCCCCAGTGCTGCAATGAT
ACCGCGAGACCCACGCTCACCGGCTCCAGATTTATCAGCAATAAACCAGCCAGCCGGAAGGGCCGAGCGC
AGAAGTGGTCCTGCAACTTTATCCGCCTCCATCCAGTCTATTAATTGTTGCCGGGAAGCTAGAGTAAGTA
GTTCGCCAGTTAATAGTTTGCGCAACGTTGTTGCCATTGCTACAGGCATCGTGGTGTCACGCTCGTCGTT
TGGTATGGCTTCATTCAGCTCCGGTTCCCAACGATCAAGGCGAGTTACATGATCCCCCATGTTGTGCAAA
AAAGCGGTTAGCTCCTTCGGTCCTCCGATCGTTGTCAGAAGTAAGTTGGCCGCAGTGTTATCACTCATGG
TTATGGCAGCACTGCATAATTCTCTTACTGTCATGCCATCCGTAAGATGCTTTTCTGTGACTGGTGAGTA
CTCAACCAAGTCATTCTGAGAATAGTGTATGCGGCGACCGAGTTGCTCTTGCCCGGCGTCAATACGGGAT
AATACCGCGCCACATAGCAGAACTTTAAAAGTGCTCATCATTGGAAAACGTTCTTCGGGGCGAAAACTCT
CAAGGATCTTACCGCTGTTGAGATCCAGTTCGATGTAACCCACTCGTGCACCCAACTGATCTTCAGCATC
TTTTACTTTCACCAGCGTTTCTGGGTGAGCAAAAACAGGAAGGCAAAATGCCGCAAAAAAGGGAATAAGG
GCGACACGGAAATGTTGAATACTCATACTCTTCCTTTTTCAATATTATTGAAGCATTTATCAGGGTTATT
GTCTCATGAGCGGATACATATTTGAATGTATTTAGAAAAATAAACAAATAGGGGTTCCGCGCACATTTCC
CCGAAAAGTGCCACCTGACGTCTAAGAAACCATTATTATCATGACATTAACCTATAAAAATAGGCGTATC
ACGAGGCAGAATTTCAGATAAAAAAAATCCTTAGCTTTCGCTAAGGATGATTTCTGGAATTCTAAAGATC
T
